>Addgene plasmid #23726 | pDONR223-EEF2K | addgene full sequence | sequence record 267449 | Addgene NGS Result
GTAAAACGACGGCCAGTCTTAAGCTCGGGCCCCAAATAATGATTTTATTTTGACTGATAGTGACCTGTTC
GTTGCAACAAATTGATGAGCAATGCTTTTTTATAATGCCAACTTTGTACAAAAAAGTTGGCATGGCAGAC
GAAGATCTCATCTTCCGCCTGGAAGGCGTTGATGGCGGCCAGTCCCCCCGAGCTGGCCGTGATGGTGATT
CTGATGGGGACAGCGACGATGAGGAAGGTTACTTCATCTGCCCCATCACGGATGACCCAAGCTCGAACCA
GAATGTCAATTCCAAGGTTAATAAGTACTACAGCAACCTAACAAAAAGTGAGCGGTATAGCTCCAGCGGG
TCCCCGGCAAACTCCTTCCACTTCAAGGAAGCCTGGAAGCACGCAATCCAGAAGGCCAAGCACATGCCCG
ACCCCTGGGCTGAGTTCCACCTGGAAGATATTGCCACCGAACGTGCTACTCGACACAGGTACAACGCCGT
CACCGGGGAATGGCTGGATGATGAAGTTCTGATCAAGATGGCATCTCAGCCCTTCGGCCGAGGAGCAATG
AGGGAGTGCTTCCGGACGAAGAAGCTCTCCAACTTCTTGCATGCCCAGCAGTGGAAGGGAGCCTCCAACT
ACGTGGCGAAGCGCTACATCGAGCCCGTAGACCGGGATGTGTACTTTGAGGACGTGCGTCTACAGATGGA
GGCCAAGCTCTGGGGGGAGGAGTATAATCGGCACAAGCCCCCCAAGCAGGTGGACATCATGCAGATGTGC
ATCATCGAGCTGAAGGACAGACCGGGCAAGCCCCTCTTCCACCTGGAGCACTACATCGAGGGCAAGTACA
TCAAGTACAACTCCAACTCTGGCTTTGTCCGCGATGACAACATCCGCCTGACGCCGCAGGCCTTCAGCCA
CTTCACTTTTGAGCGTTCCGGCCATCAGCTGATAGTGGTGGACATCCAGGGAGTTGGGGATCTCTACACT
GACCCACAGATCCACACGGAGACGGGCACTGACTTTGGAGACGGCAACCTAGGTGTCCGCGGGATGGCGC
TCTTCTTCTACTCTCATGCCTGCAACCGGATTTGCGAGAGCATGGGCCTTGCTCCCTTTGACCTCTCGCC
CCGGGAGAGGGATGCAGTGAATCAGAACACCAAGCTGCTGCAATCAGCCAAGACCATCTTGAGAGGAACA
GAGGAAAAATGTGGGAGCCCCCGAGTAAGGACCCTCTCTGGGAGCCGGCCACCCCTGCTCCGTCCCCTTT
CAGAGAACTCTGGAGACGAGAACATGAGCGACGTGACCTTCGACTCTCTCCCTTCTTCCCCATCTTCGGC
CACACCACACAGCCAGAAGCTAGACCACCTCCATTGGCCAGTGTTCAGTGACCTCGATAACATGGCATCC
AGAGACCATGATCATCTAGACAACCACCGGGAGTCTGAGAATAGTGGGGACAGCGGATACCCCAGTGAGA
AGCGGGGTGAGCTGGATGACCCTGAGCCCCGAGAACATGGCCACTCATACAGTAATCGGAAGTACGAGTC
TGACGAAGACAGCCTGGGCAGCTCTGGACGGGTATGTGTAGAGAAGTGGAATCTCCTCAACTCCTCCCGC
CTCCACCTGCCGAGGGCTTCGGCCGTGGCCCTGGAAGTGCAAAGGCTTAATGCTCTGGACCTCGAAAAGA
AAATCGGGAAGTCCATTTTGGGGAAGGTCCATCTGGCCATGGTGCGCTACCACGAGGGTGGGCGCTTCTG
CGAGAAGGGCGAGGAGTGGGACCAGGAGTCGGCTGTCTTCCACCTGGAGCACGCAGCCAACCTGGGCGAG
CTGGAGGCCATCGTGGGCCTGGGACTCATGTACTCGCAGTTGCCTCATCACATCCTAGCCGATGTCTCTC
TGAAGGAGACAGAAGAGAACAAAACCAAAGGATTTGATTACTTACTAAAGGCCGCTGAAGCTGGCGACAG
GCAGTCCATGATCCTAGTGGCGCGAGCTTTTGACTCTGGCCAGAACCTCAGCCCGGACAGGTGCCAAGAC
TGGCTAGAGGCCCTGCACTGGTACAACACTGCCCTGGAGATGACGGACTGTGATGAGGGCGGTGAGTACG
ACGGAATGCAGGACGAGCCCCGGTACATGATGCTGGCCAGGGAGGCCGAGATGCTGTTCACAGGAGGCTA
CGGGCTGGAGAAGGACCCGCAGAGATCAGGGGACTTGTATACCCAGGCAGCAGAGGCAGCGATGGAAGCC
ATGAAGGGCCGACTGGCCAACCAGTACTACCAAAAGGCTGAAGAGGCCTGGGCCCAGATGGAGGAGTACC
CAACTTTCTTGTACAAAGTTGGCATTATAAGAAAGCATTGCTTATCAATTTGTTGCAACGAACAGGTCAC
TATCAGTCAAAATAAAATCATTATTTGCCATCCAGCTGATATCCCCTATAGTGAGTCGTATTACATGGTC
ATAGCTGTTTCCTGGCAGCTCTGGCCCGTGTCTCAAAATCTCTGATGTTACATTGCACAAGATAAAAATA
TATCATCATGCCTCCTCTAGACCAGCCAGGACAGAAATGCCTCGACTTCGCTGCTACCCAAGGTTGCCGG
GTGACGCACACCGTGGAAACGGATGAAGGCACGAACCCAGTGGACATAAGCCTGTTCGGTTCGTAAGCTG
TAATGCAAGTAGCGTATGCGCTCACGCAACTGGTCCAGAACCTTGACCGAACGCAGCGGTGGTAACGGCG
CAGTGGCGGTTTTCATGGCTTGTTATGACTGTTTTTTTGGGGTACAGTCTATGCCTCGGGCATCCAAGCA
GCAAGCGCGTTACGCCGTGGGTCGATGTTTGATGTTATGGAGCAGCAACGATGTTACGCAGCAGGGCAGT
CGCCCTAAAACAAAGTTAAACATTATGAGGGAAGCGGTGATCGCCGAAGTATCGACTCAACTATCAGAGG
TAGTTGGCGTCATCGAGCGCCATCTCGAACCGACGTTGCTGGCCGTACATTTGTACGGCTCCGCAGTGGA
TGGCGGCCTGAAGCCACACAGTGATATTGATTTGCTGGTTACGGTGACCGTAAGGCTTGATGAAACAACG
CGGCGAGCTTTGATCAACGACCTTTTGGAAACTTCGGCTTCCCCTGGAGAGAGCGAGATTCTCCGCGCTG
TAGAAGTCACCATTGTTGTGCACGACGACATCATTCCGTGGCGTTATCCAGCTAAGCGCGAACTGCAATT
TGGAGAATGGCAGCGCAATGACATTCTTGCAGGTATCTTCGAGCCAGCCACGATCGACATTGATCTGGCT
ATCTTGCTGACAAAAGCAAGAGAACATAGCGTTGCCTTGGTAGGTCCAGCGGCGGAGGAACTCTTTGATC
CGGTTCCTGAACAGGATCTATTTGAGGCGCTAAATGAAACCTTAACGCTATGGAACTCGCCGCCCGACTG
GGCTGGCGATGAGCGAAATGTAGTGCTTACGTTGTCCCGCATTTGGTACAGCGCAGTAACCGGCAAAATC
GCGCCGAAGGATGTCGCTGCCGACTGGGCAATGGAGCGCCTGCCGGCCCAGTATCAGCCCGTCATACTTG
AAGCTAGACAGGCTTATCTTGGACAAGAAGAAGATCGCTTGGCCTCGCGCGCAGATCAGTTGGAAGAATT
TGTCCACTACGTGAAAGGCGAGATCACCAAGGTAGTCGGCAAATAACCCTCGAGCCACCCATGACCAAAA
TCCCTTAACGTGAGTTACGCGTCGTTCCACTGAGCGTCAGACCCCGTAGAAAAGATCAAAGGATCTTCTT
GAGATCCTTTTTTTCTGCGCGTAATCTGCTGCTTGCAAACAAAAAAACCACCGCTACCAGCGGTGGTTTG
TTTGCCGGATCAAGAGCTACCAACTCTTTTTCCGAAGGTAACTGGCTTCAGCAGAGCGCAGATACCAAAT
ACTGTTCTTCTAGTGTAGCCGTAGTTAGGCCACCACTTCAAGAACTCTGTAGCACCGCCTACATACCTCG
CTCTGCTAATCCTGTTACCAGTGGCTGCTGCCAGTGGCGATAAGTCGTGTCTTACCGGGTTGGACTCAAG
ACGATAGTTACCGGATAAGGCGCAGCGGTCGGGCTGAACGGGGGGTTCGTGCACACAGCCCAGCTTGGAG
CGAACGACCTACACCGAACTGAGATACCTACAGCGTGAGCTATGAGAAAGCGCCACGCTTCCCGAAGGGA
GAAAGGCGGACAGGTATCCGGTAAGCGGCAGGGTCGGAACAGGAGAGCGCACGAGGGAGCTTCCAGGGGG
AAACGCCTGGTATCTTTATAGTCCTGTCGGGTTTCGCCACCTCTGACTTGAGCGTCGATTTTTGTGATGC
TCGTCAGGGGGGCGGAGCCTATGGAAAAACGCCAGCAACGCGGCCTTTTTACGGTTCCTGGCCTTTTGCT
GGCCTTTTGCTCACATGTTCTTTCCTGCGTTATCCCCTGATTCTGTGGATAACCGTATTACCGCCTTTGA
GTGAGCTGATACCGCTCGCCGCAGCCGAACGACCGAGCGCAGCGAGTCAGTGAGCGAGGAAGCGGAAGAG
CGCCCAATACGCAAACCGCCTCTCCCCGCGCGTTGGCCGATTCATTAATGCAGCTGGCACGACAGGTTTC
CCGACTGGAAAGCGGGCAGTGAGCGCAACGCAATTAATACGCGTACCGCTAGCCAGGAAGAGTTTGTAGA
AACGCAAAAAGGCCATCCGTCAGGATGGCCTTCTGCTTAGTTTGATGCCTGGCAGTTTATGGCGGGCGTC
CTGCCCGCCACCCTCCGGGCCGTTGCTTCACAACGTTCAAATCCGCTCCCGGCGGATTTGTCCTACTCAG
GAGAGCGTTCACCGACAAACAACAGATAAAACGAAAGGCCCAGTCTTCCGACTGAGCCTTTCGTTTTATT
TGATGCCTGGCAGTTCCCTACTCTCGCGTTAACGCTAGCATGGATGTTTTCCCAGTCACGACGTT
Features (pLannotate 1.2.2; 12 found; start..end, strand, type, name):
     34..129     +  protein_bind   attL3: mutant version of attL; recombination site for the Gateway® LR reaction LR Clonase™
    132..2306    +  CDS            EEF2K: EF2K_HUMAN - Experimental evidence at protein level: Swiss-Prot protein existence level 1. Threonine kinase that regulates protein synthesis by controlling the rate of peptide chain elongation. Upon activation by a variety of upstream kinases including AMPK or TRPM7, phosphorylates the elongation factor EEF2 at a single site, renders it unable to bind ribosomes and thus inactive. In turn, the rate of protein synthesis is reduced. From Homo sapiens (Human).
   2308..2407    -  protein_bind   attL2: mutant version of attL; recombination site for the Gateway® LR reaction LR Clonase™
   2425..2443    -  promoter       T7 promoter: promoter for bacteriophage T7 RNA polymerase
   2633..2656    +  promoter       Pc promoter (fragment): intI1 (promoter lies within the coding sequence); class 1 integron promoter
   2832..2888    +  CDS            GmR (fragment): gentamycin acetyltransferase; aacC1; confers resistance to gentamycin
   2895..3686    +  CDS            SmR: aminoglycoside adenylyltransferase (Murphy, 1985); aadA; confers resistance to spectinomycin and streptomycin
   3779..4367    +  rep_origin     ori: high-copy-number ColE1/pMB1/pBR322/pUC origin of replication
   4550..4642    +  CDS            lacI (fragment): lac repressor; lacI; The lac repressor binds to the lac operator to inhibit transcription in E. coli. This inhibition can be relieved by adding lactose or isopropyl-β-D-thiogalactopyranoside (IPTG).
   4697..4724    -  terminator     rrnB T2 terminator: transcription terminator T2 from the E. coli rrnB gene
   4856..4899    +  terminator     rrnB T1 terminator: Escherichia coli rrnB; transcription terminator T1 from the E. coli rrnB gene
   4946..17      -  CDS            lacZα (fragment) (across the origin): LacZα fragment of β-galactosidase; lacZ fragment
