[The description below was written by a language model from this plasmid's Addgene catalogue record and pLannotate feature annotations shown in this document.]
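Description:
pDONR223-EEF2K is a Gateway entry clone built on the Invitrogen pDONR223 donor backbone, carrying the human EEF2K open reading frame (eukaryotic elongation factor-2 kinase, also called CaMKIII). The sequenced plasmid is 4,965 nt, and it is maintained in E. coli through a high-copy ColE1/pUC-type origin. Selection is with spectinomycin, conferred by the aadA aminoglycoside adenylyltransferase gene (SmR). This gene lies downstream of a class 1 integron Pc promoter fragment and a short remnant of a gentamicin acetyltransferase gene. The annotation also picks up rrnB T1 and T2 transcription terminators and small lacI and lacZα fragments, which are backbone remnants rather than functional genes.

The roughly 2.2 kb EEF2K coding sequence is flanked by two attL recombination sites, annotated here as attL3 and attL2. These sites allow the ORF to be transferred directionally into attR-containing destination vectors by an LR Clonase reaction. EEF2K encodes a threonine kinase that phosphorylates elongation factor EEF2, preventing it from binding ribosomes and thereby slowing peptide chain elongation. The ORF was deliberately cloned without a stop codon, so the destination vector can supply a C-terminal epitope tag and the stop codon.

A T7 promoter sits just outside the attL2 site, pointing back toward the insert, but no mammalian promoter is annotated and the depositors state that the plasmid should not be transfected directly. It serves instead as a shuttle for making expression constructs, and the depositors mention compatible lentiviral destination vectors (the pLX301 to pLX304 series) for expression in mammalian cells. The clone belongs to a kit of ORF clones from the depositors, and the associated publication concerns resistance to RAF inhibition through MAP kinase pathway reactivation.
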