Addgene plasmid #23726: pDONR223-EEF2K
Depositing lab: William Hahn & David Root. Depositing organization: Dana-Farber Cancer Institute. Publication: COT drives resistance to RAF inhibition through MAP kinase pathway reactivation. Johannessen CM, Boehm JS, Kim SY, Thomas SR, Wardwell L, Johnson LA, Emery CM, Stransky N, Cogdill AP, Barretina J, Caponigro G, Hieronymus H, Murray RR, Salehi-Ashtiani K, Hill DE, Vidal M, Zhao JJ, Yang X, Alkan O, Kim S, Harris JL, Wilson CJ, Myer VE, Finan PM, Root DE, Roberts TM, Golub T, Flaherty KT, Dummer R, Weber BL, Sellers WR, Schlegel R, Wargo JA, Hahn WC, Garraway LA. Nature. 2010 Dec 16;468(7326):968-72. doi: 10.1038/nature09627 PubMed 21107320.
Backbone
  Vector backbone: pDONR223
  Backbone manufacturer: Invitrogen
  Backbone size w/o insert (bp): 5005
  Vector type: Gateway Donor vector
Growth in bacteria
  Bacterial resistance: Spectinomycin, 50 μg/mL
  Growth temperature: 37°C
  Growth strain: DH5alpha
  Copy number: High Copy
Gene/Insert
  Gene/Insert name: EEF2K (alt name: eukaryotic elongation factor-2 kinase)
  Species: H. sapiens (human)
  Insert size (bp): 2178
  Entrez Gene: EEF2K (a.k.a. CaMKIII, HSU93850, eEF-2K)
  Cloning method: Gateway Cloning
  Sequencing primers: 5′ M13pUC-fwd; 3′ M13rev
Terms and licenses: Academic/Nonprofit Terms; Industry Terms: Not Available to Industry
Depositor comments: The ORF has no Stop codon. This design enables easy recombination into a destination vector to add an epitope tag of choice and Stop codon to the ORF. Do NOT use this plasmid directly for transfections. A set of 4 custom lentiviral vectors is available ( pLX301 (http://www.addgene.org/25895/) , pLX302 (http://www.addgene.org/25896/) , pLX303 (http://www.addgene.org/25897/) , pLX304 (http://www.addgene.org/25890/) ) to be used to express these ORFs in mammalian cells. These plasmids are not included in the kit and must be ordered separately.
How to cite: pDONR223-EEF2K was a gift from William Hahn & David Root (Addgene plasmid # 23726 ; http://n2t.net/addgene:23726 ; RRID:Addgene_23726)
