>Addgene plasmid #23726 | pDONR223-EEF2K | depositor partial sequence | sequence record 10923 | Author sequence
ATGGCAGACGAAGATCTCATCTTCCGCCTGGAAGGCGTTGATGGCGGCCAGTCCCCCCGAGCTGGCCGTG
ATGGTGATTCTGATGGGGACAGCGACGATGAGGAAGGTTACTTCATCTGCCCCATCACGGATGACCCAAG
CTCGAACCAGAATGTCAATTCCAAGGTTAATAAGTACTACAGCAACCTAACAAAAAGTGAGCGGTATAGC
TCCAGCGGGTCCCCGGCAAACTCCTTCCACTTCAAGGAAGCCTGGAAGCACGCAATCCAGAAGGCCAAGC
ACATGCCCGACCCCTGGGCTGAGTTCCACCTGGAAGATATTGCCACCGAACGTGCTACTCGACACAGGTA
CAACGCCGTCACCGGGGAATGGCTGGATGATGAAGTTCTGATCAAGATGGCATCTCAGCCCTTCGGCCGA
GGAGCAATGAGGGAGTGCTTCCGGACGAAGAAGCTCTCCAACTTCTTGCATGCCCAGCAGTGGAAGGGAG
CCTCCAACTACGTGGCGAAGCGCTACATCGAGCCCGTAGACCGGGATGTGTACTTTGAGGACGTGCGTCT
ACAGATGGAGGCCAAGCTCTGGGGGGAGGAGTATAATCGGCACAAGCCCCCCAAGCAGGTGGACATCATG
CAGATGTGCATCATCGAGCTGAAGGACAGACCGGGCAAGCCCCTCTTCCACCTGGAGCACTACATCGAGG
GCAAGTACATCAAGTACAACTCCAACTCTGGCTTTGTCCGCGATGACAACATCCGCCTGACGCCGCAGGC
CTTCAGCCACTTCACTTTTGAGCGTTCCGGCCATCAGCTGATAGTGGTGGACATCCAGGGAGTTGGGGAT
CTCTACACTGACCCACAGATCCACACGGAGACGGGCACTGACTTTGGAGACGGCAACCTAGGTGTCCGCG
GGATGGCGCTCTTCTTCTACTCTCATGCCTGCAACCGGATTTGCGAGAGCATGGGCCTTGCTCCCTTTGA
CCTCTCGCCCCGGGAGAGGGATGCAGTGAATCAGAACACCAAGCTGCTGCAATCAGCCAAGACCATCTTG
AGAGGAACAGAGGAAAAATGTGGGAGCCCCCGAGTAAGGACCCTCTCTGGGAGCCGGCCACCCCTGCTCC
GTCCCCTTTCAGAGAACTCTGGAGACGAGAACATGAGCGACGTGACCTTCGACTCTCTCCCTTCTTCCCC
ATCTTCGGCCACACCACACAGCCAGAAGCTAGACCACCTCCATTGGCCAGTGTTCAGTGACCTCGATAAC
ATGGCATCCAGAGACCATGATCATCTAGACAACCACCGGGAGTCTGAGAATAGTGGGGACAGCGGATACC
CCAGTGAGAAGCGGGGTGAGCTGGATGACCCTGAGCCCCGAGAACATGGCCACTCATACAGTAATCGGAA
GTACGAGTCTGACGAAGACAGCCTGGGCAGCTCTGGACGGGTATGTGTAGAGAAGTGGAATCTCCTCAAC
TCCTCCCGCCTCCACCTGCCGAGGGCTTCGGCCGTGGCCCTGGAAGTGCAAAGGCTTAATGCTCTGGACC
TCGAAAAGAAAATCGGGAAGTCCATTTTGGGGAAGGTCCATCTGGCCATGGTGCGCTACCACGAGGGTGG
GCGCTTCTGCGAGAAGGGCGAGGAGTGGGACCAGGAGTCGGCTGTCTTCCACCTGGAGCACGCAGCCAAC
CTGGGCGAGCTGGAGGCCATCGTGGGCCTGGGACTCATGTACTCGCAGTTGCCTCATCACATCCTAGCCG
ATGTCTCTCTGAAGGAGACAGAAGAGAACAAAACCAAAGGATTTGATTACTTACTAAAGGCCGCTGAAGC
TGGCGACAGGCAGTCCATGATCCTAGTGGCGCGAGCTTTTGACTCTGGCCAGAACCTCAGCCCGGACAGG
TGCCAAGACTGGCTAGAGGCCCTGCACTGGTACAACACTGCCCTGGAGATGACGGACTGTGATGAGGGCG
GTGAGTACGACGGAATGCAGGACGAGCCCCGGTACATGATGCTGGCCAGGGAGGCCGAGATGCTGTTCAC
AGGAGGCTACGGGCTGGAGAAGGACCCGCAGAGATCAGGGGACTTGTATACCCAGGCAGCAGAGGCAGCG
ATGGAAGCCATGAAGGGCCGACTGGCCAACCAGTACTACCAAAAGGCTGAAGAGGCCTGGGCCCAGATGG
AGGAGTAA
