>Addgene plasmid #23726 | pDONR223-EEF2K | addgene partial sequence | sequence record 29635 | 23726 with M13pUc-fwd
ATAATGATTTTATTTTGACTGATAGTGACCTGTTCGTTGCAACAAATTGATGAGCAATGCTTTTTTATAA
TGCCAACTTTGTACAAAAAAGTTGGCATGGCAGACGAAGATCTCATCTTCCGCCTGGAAGGCGTTGATGG
CGGCCAGTCCCCCCGAGCTGGCCGTGATGGTGATTCTGATGGGGACAGCGACGATGAGGAAGGTTACTTC
ATCTGCCCCATCACGGATGACCCAAGCTCGAACCAGAATGTCAATTCCAAGGTTAATAAGTACTACAGCA
ACCTAACAAAAAGTGAGCGGTATAGCTCCAGCGGGTCCCCGGCAAACTCCTTCCACTTCAAGGAAGCCTG
GAAGCACGCAATCCAGAAGGCCAAGCACATGCCCGACCCCTGGGCTGAGTTCCACCTGGAAGATATTGCC
ACCGAACGTGCTACTCGACACAGGTACAACGCCGTCACCGGGGAATGGCTGGATGATGAAGTTCTGATCA
AGATGGCATCTCAGCCCTTCGGCCGAGGAGCAATGAGGGAGTGCTTCCGGACGAAGAAGCTCTCCAACTT
CTTGCATGCCCAGCAGTGGAAGGGAGCCTCCAACTACGTGGCGAAGCGCTACATCGAGCCCGTAGACCGG
GATGTGTACTTTGAGGACGTGCGTCTACAGATGGAGG
